Addgene plasmid #30490: pCMVβ-p300.DY-myc
Depositing lab: Tso-Pang Yao. Depositing organization: Duke University.
Backbone
  Vector backbone: pCMVb
  Backbone size w/o insert (bp): 4800
  Vector type: Mammalian Expression
Growth in bacteria
  Bacterial resistance: Ampicillin, 100 μg/mL
  Growth temperature: 37°C
  Growth strain: DH5alpha
  Copy number: High Copy
Gene/Insert
  Gene/Insert name: p300
  Species: H. sapiens (human)
  Mutation: aspartic acid 1399 converted to tyrosine (Acetylase-deficient)
  Entrez Gene: EP300 (a.k.a. KAT3B, MKHK2, RSTS2, p300)
  Tag / fusion protein: Myc (C terminal on insert)
  Cloning method: Restriction Enzyme
  Sequencing primers: 5′ CMV-Fwd
Terms and licenses: Academic/Nonprofit Terms; Industry Terms: Not Available to Industry
How to cite: pCMVβ-p300.DY-myc was a gift from Tso-Pang Yao (Addgene plasmid # 30490 ; http://n2t.net/addgene:30490 ; RRID:Addgene_30490)
