[The description below was written by a language model from this plasmid's Addgene catalogue record and the feature table of its GenBank file.]
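Description:
pCMVβ-p300.DY-myc is a mammalian expression plasmid built on the pCMVb backbone (about 4.8 kb without insert) that carries the human EP300 gene, encoding the transcriptional coactivator and lysine acetyltransferase p300 (also known as KAT3B). It is maintained in E. coli as a high-copy plasmid under ampicillin selection. The record does not list the promoter as a feature. However, the backbone name and the use of a CMV forward primer for sequencing suggest that the insert lies downstream of the cytomegalovirus immediate-early promoter, which drives strong constitutive expression in transfected mammalian cells. No mammalian selection marker is recorded.

The p300 coding sequence bears a point mutation converting aspartic acid 1399 to tyrosine, which the record describes as acetylase-deficient. A Myc epitope is fused to the C terminus, allowing the exogenous protein to be detected or immunoprecipitated with anti-Myc antibodies and distinguished from endogenous p300. A construct of this kind is typically used as a catalytically inactive control alongside wild-type p300. This helps separate effects that need acetyltransferase activity, such as acetylation of histones or other substrates, from those arising from p300's scaffolding or protein-interaction roles, although the record states no specific application.

The available sequence record covers only an 846 bp fragment of the plasmid rather than the full construct. Its single annotated feature is a vertebrate Kozak consensus for strong translation initiation, so it may span the region around the start of the open reading frame. The origin of replication, resistance gene, polyadenylation signal and the bulk of the insert are not annotated there.
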