LOCUS       Exported 846 bp ds-DNA linear SYN 21-MAY-2021
DEFINITION  synthetic linear DNA
ACCESSION   .
VERSION     .
KEYWORDS    pCMV-beta-p300.DY-myc
SOURCE      synthetic DNA construct
  ORGANISM  synthetic DNA construct
REFERENCE   1 (bases 1 to 846)
  TITLE     p300 plasmids
REFERENCE   2 (bases 1 to 846)
  AUTHORS   .
  TITLE     Direct Submission
  JOURNAL   Exported May 21, 2021 from SnapGene Server 1.1.58
            http://www.snapgene.com
FEATURES             Location/Qualifiers
     source          1..846
                     /organism="synthetic DNA construct"
                     /mol_type="other DNA"
     regulatory      651..660
                     /regulatory_class="other"
                     /note="vertebrate consensus sequence for strong initiation
                     of translation (Kozak, 1987)"
ORIGIN
        1 gtgacctgtg cttctttggc atgcatgttc aagagtatgg ctctgactgc cctccaccca
       61 accagaggag agtatacata tcttacctct atagtgttca tttcttccgt cctaaatgct
      121 tgaggactgc agtctatcat gaaatcctaa ttggatattt agaatatgtc aagaaattag
      181 gttacacaac agggcatatt tgggcatgtc caccaagtga gggagatgat tatatcttcc
      241 attgccatcc tcctgaccag aagataccca agcccaagcg actgcaggaa tggtacaaaa
      301 aaatgcttga caaggctgta tcagagcgta ttgtccatga ctacaaggat atttttaaac
      361 aagctactga agatagatta acaagtgcaa aggaattgcc ttatttcgag ggtgatttct
      421 ggcccaatgt tctggaagaa agcattaagg aactggaaca ggaggaagaa gagagaaaac
      481 gagaggaaaa caccagcaat gaaagcacag atgtgaccaa gggagacagc aaaaatgcta
      541 aaaagaagaa taataagaaa accagcaaaa ataagagcag cctgagtagg ggcaacaaga
      601 agaaacccgg gatgcccaat gtatctaacg acctctcaca gaaactatat gccaccatgg
      661 agaagcataa agaggtcttc tttgtgatcc gcctcattgc tggccctgct gccaactccc
      721 tgcctcccat tgttgatcct gatcctctca tcccctgcga tctgatggat ggtcgggatg
      781 cgttttctca cgctggcaag ggacaagcac ctggagttct cttcactccg aagagcccag
      841 tggtcc
//
