>Addgene plasmid #30490 | pCMVβ-p300.DY-myc | addgene partial sequence | sequence record 38469 | hEP300-C 5'-cgtttccccacagacaagtt-3'
GGCCACCCCATGGAACAAGGGCATTTTGCCAGCCCGGACCAGAATTCAATGCTTTCTCAGCTTGCTAGCA
ATCCAGGCATGGCAAACCTCCATGGTGCAAGCGCCACGGACCTGGGACTCAGCACCGATAACTCAGACTT
GAATTCAAACCTCTCACAGAGTACACTAGACATACACGAACAAAAACTTATTTCTGAAGAAGACCTATAG
AAGCTTATGCATAGATCTATGCATAGATCTATGCATAGATCCTGAGAACTTCAGGGTGAGTTTGGGGACC
CTTGATTGTTCTTTCTTTTTCGCTATTGTAAAATTCATGTTATATGGAGGGGGCAAAGTTTTCAGGGTGT
TGTTTAGAATGGGAAGATGTCCCTTGTATCACCATGGACCCTCATGATAATTTTGTTTCTTTCACTTTCT
ACTCTGTTGACAACCATTGTCTCCTCTTATTTTCTTTTCATTTTCTGTAACTTTTTCGTTAAACTTTAGC
TTGCATTTGTAACGAATTTTTAAATTCACTTTTGTTTATTTGTCAGATTGTAAGTACTTTCTCTAATCAC
TTTTTTTTCAAGGCAATCAGGGTATATTATATTGTACTTCAGCACAGTTTTAGAGAACAATTGTTATAAT
TAAATGATAAGGTAGAATATTTCTGCATATAAATTCTGGCTGGCGTGGAAATATTCTTATTGGTAGAAAC
AACTACACCCTGGTCATCATCCTGCCTTTCTCTTTATGGT
